Addgene plasmid #188509: SpdCas9 VPR
Purpose: Expresses FLAG tagged SpdCas9 VPR
Depositing lab: Isaac Hilton. Depositing organization: Rice University. Publication: Quantification of Genome Editing and Transcriptional Control Capabilities Reveals Hierarchies among Diverse CRISPR/Cas Systems in Human Cells. Escobar M, Li J, Patel A, Liu S, Xu Q, Hilton IB. ACS Synth Biol. 2022 Oct 21;11(10):3239-3250. doi: 10.1021/acssynbio.2c00156. Epub 2022 Sep 26. PubMed 36162812.
Backbone
  Vector backbone: LentiCRISPR v2
  Vector type: Mammalian Expression, Lentiviral, CRISPR
  Selectable markers: Puromycin
Growth in bacteria
  Bacterial resistance: Ampicillin, 100 μg/mL
  Growth temperature: 37°C
  Growth strain: NEB Stable
  Copy number: High Copy
Gene/Insert
  Gene/Insert name: dCas9
  Species: Streptococcus pyogenes
  Mutation: D10A/H840A
  Promoter: EF1a
  Cloning method: Gibson Cloning
Terms and licenses: Academic/Nonprofit Terms; Industry Terms: Not Available to Industry
Depositor comments: Stbl3 is also a suitable growth strain.
How to cite: SpdCas9 VPR was a gift from Isaac Hilton (Addgene plasmid # 188509 ; http://n2t.net/addgene:188509 ; RRID:Addgene_188509)
