[The description below was written by a language model from this plasmid's Addgene catalogue record and pLannotate feature annotations shown in this document.]
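Description:
SpdCas9 VPR is a third-generation-style, self-inactivating HIV-1 lentiviral transfer plasmid built on the LentiCRISPR v2 backbone for expressing a CRISPR activation effector in mammalian cells. It is maintained in E. coli through a high-copy ColE1/pUC origin with ampicillin resistance, and the record recommends recombination-deficient strains, as is usual for LTR-containing plasmids. An f1 origin and an SV40/EM7-driven bleomycin/Zeocin resistance cassette lie outside the viral region. The packaged genome is transcribed from a CMV enhancer/promoter fused to a truncated 5' LTR. It carries the Ψ packaging signal, RRE, cPPT/CTS and WPRE, and ends in a ΔU3 3' LTR followed by a bGH polyadenylation signal.

The payload is driven by the EF-1α core promoter and encodes catalytically inactive Streptococcus pyogenes Cas9 (D10A/H840A), described as FLAG tagged. It is fused to the VPR tripartite activator. The annotation detects the RELA/p65 fragment and the Epstein-Barr virus Rta activation domain. The VP64 portion and the FLAG tag are not called as separate features. An attB1 site sits in the region between dCas9 and these domains. A puromycin N-acetyltransferase coding sequence follows the fusion and allows selection of transduced cells; the linking element between the two is not annotated. A gRNA scaffold is present upstream of the EF-1α promoter, but no U6 promoter is annotated, so the record does not show whether the plasmid can itself express a guide.

When targeted to promoters or enhancers by a guide RNA, dCas9-VPR binds DNA without cutting and recruits transcriptional machinery to activate endogenous genes. The associated study compared the genome editing and transcriptional control capabilities of diverse CRISPR/Cas systems in human cells.
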