Features (pLannotate 1.2.2; 36 found; start..end, strand, type, name):
    217..397     +  LTR            5' LTR (truncated): truncated 5' long terminal repeat (LTR) from HIV-1
    444..569     +  misc_feature   HIV-1 Ψ: packaging signal of human immunodeficiency virus type 1
    553..916     +  CDS            HIV-1 gag (fragment): gag protein from human immunodeficiency virus 1; gag
   1062..1295    +  misc_feature   RRE: The Rev response element (RRE) of HIV-1 allows for Rev-dependent mRNA export from the nucleus to the cytoplasm.
   1672..1772    +  CDS            Rev (fragment): human immunodeficiency virus 1 (HIV-1) Rev protein; rev; enhances nuclear export of unspliced and incompletely spliced viral mRNAs
   1822..1939    +  misc_feature   cPPT/CTS: central polypurine tract and central termination sequence of HIV-1
   2071..2146    +  misc_RNA       gRNA scaffold: guide RNA scaffold for the Streptococcus pyogenes CRISPR/Cas9 system
   2164..2182    +  CDS            small t antigen (fragment): SV40 (simian virus 40) small t antigen
   2208..2419    +  promoter       EF-1α core promoter: core promoter for human elongation factor EF-1α
   2447..4048    +  CDS            dCas9(N): N-terminal portion of catalytically inactive Streptococcus pyogenes dCas9 carrying the D10A mutation (Zetsche et al., 2015)
   4049..6547    +  CDS            Cas9(C): C-terminal portion of Streptococcus pyogenes Cas9 (Zetsche et al., 2015)
   6662..6686    +  protein_bind   attB1: mutant version of attB; recombination site for the Gateway® BP reaction BP Clonase™
   6917..7696    +  CDS            RELA (fragment): TF65_HUMAN - Also known as NFKB3. Experimental evidence at protein level: Swiss-Prot protein existence level 1. NF-kappa-B is a pleiotropic transcription factor present in almost all cell types and is the endpoint of a series of signal transduction events that are initiated by a vast array of stimuli related to many biological processes such as inflammation, immunity, differentiation, cell growth, tumorigenesis and apoptosis. NF-kappa-B is a homo- or heterodimeric complex formed by the Rel-like domain- containing proteins RELA/p65, RELB, NFKB1/p105, NFKB1/p50, REL and NFKB2/p52. The heterodime
   7715..8284    +  CDS            Rta AD: transcriptional activation domain from the human herpesvirus 4 (Epstein-Barr virus) replication and transcription activator Rta/BRLF1 (Hardwick et al., 1992; Chavez et al., 2015)
   8350..8947    +  CDS            PuroR (fragment): puromycin N-acetyltransferase; pac from Streptomyces; confers resistance to puromycin
   8963..9551    +  misc_feature   WPRE: woodchuck hepatitis virus posttranscriptional regulatory element
   9602..9621    +  misc_feature   cPPT/CTS (fragment): central polypurine tract and central termination sequence of HIV-1
   9623..9856    +  LTR            3' LTR (ΔU3): self-inactivating 3' long terminal repeat (LTR) from HIV-1
   9888..10112   +  polyA_signal   bGH poly(A) signal: bovine growth hormone polyadenylation signal
  10116..10137   +  promoter       SV40 promoter (fragment): SV40 enhancer and early promoter
  10158..10586   +  rep_origin     f1 ori (sequence partly withheld): f1 bacteriophage origin of replication; arrow indicates direction of (+) strand synthesis
  10600..10929   +  promoter       SV40 promoter: SV40 enhancer and early promoter
  10977..11024   +  promoter       EM7 promoter: synthetic bacterial promoter&nbsp
  11043..11417   +  CDS            BleoR: antibiotic-binding protein; Sh ble from Streptoalloteichus hindustanus; confers resistance to bleomycin, phleomycin, and Zeocin™
  11427..11552   +  CDS            ble (fragment): BLE_KLEPN - Experimental evidence at protein level: Swiss-Prot protein existence level 1. Binding protein with a strong affinity to the bleomycin family of antibiotics. Binds to CL990; an antimitotic-antibiotic compound. From Klebsiella pneumoniae.
  11547..11668   +  polyA_signal   SV40 poly(A) signal: SV40 polyadenylation signal
  11739..11761   -  protein_bind   lac operator (fragment): The lac repressor binds to the lac operator to inhibit transcription in E. coli. This inhibition can be relieved by adding lactose or isopropyl-β-D-thiogalactopyranoside (IPTG). lac repressor encoded by lacI
  11765..11795   -  promoter       lac promoter: promoter for the E. coli lac operon
  11810..11831   -  protein_bind   CAP binding site: CAP binding activates transcription in the presence of cAMP. E. coli catabolite activator protein
  11844..11936   -  CDS            lacI (fragment): lac repressor; lacI; The lac repressor binds to the lac operator to inhibit transcription in E. coli. This inhibition can be relieved by adding lactose or isopropyl-β-D-thiogalactopyranoside (IPTG).
  12119..12707   -  rep_origin     ori: high-copy-number ColE1/pMB1/pBR322/pUC origin of replication
  12878..13738   -  CDS            AmpR: β-lactamase; bla; confers resistance to ampicillin, carbenicillin, and related antibiotics
  13739..13843   -  promoter       AmpR promoter: bla
  13902..13954   -  misc_feature   bom (fragment): basis of mobility region from pBR322
  14109..14488   +  enhancer       CMV enhancer: human cytomegalovirus immediate early enhancer
  14489..199     +  promoter       CMV promoter (across the origin): human cytomegalovirus (CMV) immediate early promoter
>Addgene plasmid #188509 | SpdCas9 VPR | addgene full sequence | sequence record 373456 | Addgene NGS Result
TGATGCGGTTTTGGCAGTACATCAATGGGCGTGGATAGCGGTTTGACTCACGGGGATTTCCAAGTCTCCA
CCCCATTGACGTCAATGGGAGTTTGTTTTGGCACCAAAATCAACGGGACTTTCCAAAATGTCGTAACAAC
TCCGCCCCATTGACGCAAATGGGCGGTAGGCGTGTACGGTGGGAGGTCTATATAAGCAGCGCGTTTTGCC
TGTACTGGGTCTCTCTGGTTAGACCAGATCTGAGCCTGGGAGCTCTCTGGCTAACTAGGGAACCCACTGC
TTAAGCCTCAATAAAGCTTGCCTTGAGTGCTTCAAGTAGTGTGTGCCCGTCTGTTGTGTGACTCTGGTAA
CTAGAGATCCCTCAGACCCTTTTAGTCAGTGTGGAAAATCTCTAGCAGTGGCGCCCGAACAGGGACTTGA
AAGCGAAAGGGAAACCAGAGGAGCTCTCTCGACGCAGGACTCGGCTTGCTGAAGCGCGCACGGCAAGAGG
CGAGGGGCGGCGACTGGTGAGTACGCCAAAAATTTTGACTAGCGGAGGCTAGAAGGAGAGAGATGGGTGC
GAGAGCGTCAGTATTAAGCGGGGGAGAATTAGATCGCGATGGGAAAAAATTCGGTTAAGGCCAGGGGGAA
AGAAAAAATATAAATTAAAACATATAGTATGGGCAAGCAGGGAGCTAGAACGATTCGCAGTTAATCCTGG
CCTGTTAGAAACATCAGAAGGCTGTAGACAAATACTGGGACAGCTACAACCATCCCTTCAGACAGGATCA
GAAGAACTTAGATCATTATATAATACAGTAGCAACCCTCTATTGTGTGCATCAAAGGATAGAGATAAAAG
ACACCAAGGAAGCTTTAGACAAGATAGAGGAAGAGCAAAACAAAAGTAAGACCACCGCACAGCAAGCGGC
CGCTGATCTTCAGACCTGGAGGAGGAGATATGAGGGACAATTGGAGAAGTGAATTATATAAATATAAAGT
AGTAAAAATTGAACCATTAGGAGTAGCACCCACCAAGGCAAAGAGAAGAGTGGTGCAGAGAGAAAAAAGA
GCAGTGGGAATAGGAGCTTTGTTCCTTGGGTTCTTGGGAGCAGCAGGAAGCACTATGGGCGCAGCGTCAA
TGACGCTGACGGTACAGGCCAGACAATTATTGTCTGGTATAGTGCAGCAGCAGAACAATTTGCTGAGGGC
TATTGAGGCGCAACAGCATCTGTTGCAACTCACAGTCTGGGGCATCAAGCAGCTCCAGGCAAGAATCCTG
GCTGTGGAAAGATACCTAAAGGATCAACAGCTCCTGGGGATTTGGGGTTGCTCTGGAAAACTCATTTGCA
CCACTGCTGTGCCTTGGAATGCTAGTTGGAGTAATAAATCTCTGGAACAGATTTGGAATCACACGACCTG
GATGGAGTGGGACAGAGAAATTAACAATTACACAAGCTTAATACACTCCTTAATTGAAGAATCGCAAAAC
CAGCAAGAAAAGAATGAACAAGAATTATTGGAATTAGATAAATGGGCAAGTTTGTGGAATTGGTTTAACA
TAACAAATTGGCTGTGGTATATAAAATTATTCATAATGATAGTAGGAGGCTTGGTAGGTTTAAGAATAGT
TTTTGCTGTACTTTCTATAGTGAATAGAGTTAGGCAGGGATATTCACCATTATCGTTTCAGACCCACCTC
CCAACCCCGAGGGGACCCGACAGGCCCGAAGGAATAGAAGAAGAAGGTGGAGAGAGAGACAGAGACAGAT
CCATTCGATTAGTGAACGGATCGGCACTGCGTGCGCCAATTCTGCAGACAAATGGCAGTATTCATCCACA
ATTTTAAAAGAAAAGGGGGGATTGGGGGGTACAGTGCAGGGGAAAGAATAGTAGACATAATAGCAACAGA
CATACAAACTAAAGAATTACAAAAACAAATTACAAAAATTCAAAATTTTCGGGTTTATTACAGGGACAGC
AGAGATCCAGTTTGGTTAATTAAGGTACCGATATCACTAGTGTTCCATTAACTGCGCTAAAAATAATTTT
TAAATCTTTTTTAGCTTCTTGCTCTTTTTTGTACGTCTCTGTTTTAGAGCTAGAAATAGCAAGTTAAAAT
AAGGCTAGTCCGTTATCAACTTGAAAAAGTGGCACCGAGTCGGTGCTTTTTTGAATTCGCTAGCTAGGTC
TTGAAAGGAGTGGGAATTGGCTCCGGTGCCCGTCAGTGGGCAGAGCGCACATCGCCCACAGTCCCCGAGA
AGTTGGGGGGAGGGGTCGGCAATTGATCCGGTGCCTAGAGAAGGTGGCGCGGGGTAAACTGGGAAAGTGA
TGTCGTGTACTGGCTCCGCCTTTTTCCCGAGGGTGGGGGAGAACCGTATATAAGTGCAGTAGTCGCCGTG
AACGTTCTTTTTCGCAACGGGTTTGCCGCCAGAACACAGGACCGGTTCTAGAGCGCTGCCACCATGGACA
AGAAGTACAGCATCGGCCTGGCCATCGGCACCAACTCTGTGGGCTGGGCCGTGATCACCGACGAGTACAA
GGTGCCCAGCAAGAAATTCAAGGTGCTGGGCAACACCGACCGGCACAGCATCAAGAAGAACCTGATCGGA
GCCCTGCTGTTCGACAGCGGCGAAACAGCCGAGGCCACCCGGCTGAAGAGAACCGCCAGAAGAAGATACA
CCAGACGGAAGAACCGGATCTGCTATCTGCAAGAGATCTTCAGCAACGAGATGGCCAAGGTGGACGACAG
CTTCTTCCACAGACTGGAAGAGTCCTTCCTGGTGGAAGAGGATAAGAAGCACGAGCGGCACCCCATCTTC
GGCAACATCGTGGACGAGGTGGCCTACCACGAGAAGTACCCCACCATCTACCACCTGAGAAAGAAACTGG
TGGACAGCACCGACAAGGCCGACCTGCGGCTGATCTATCTGGCCCTGGCCCACATGATCAAGTTCCGGGG
CCACTTCCTGATCGAGGGCGACCTGAACCCCGACAACAGCGACGTGGACAAGCTGTTCATCCAGCTGGTG
CAGACCTACAACCAGCTGTTCGAGGAAAACCCCATCAACGCCAGCGGCGTGGACGCCAAGGCCATCCTGT
CTGCCAGACTGAGCAAGAGCAGACGGCTGGAAAATCTGATCGCCCAGCTGCCCGGCGAGAAGAAGAATGG
CCTGTTCGGAAACCTGATTGCCCTGAGCCTGGGCCTGACCCCCAACTTCAAGAGCAACTTCGACCTGGCC
GAGGATGCCAAACTGCAGCTGAGCAAGGACACCTACGACGACGACCTGGACAACCTGCTGGCCCAGATCG
GCGACCAGTACGCCGACCTGTTTCTGGCCGCCAAGAACCTGTCCGACGCCATCCTGCTGAGCGACATCCT
GAGAGTGAACACCGAGATCACCAAGGCCCCCCTGAGCGCCTCTATGATCAAGAGATACGACGAGCACCAC
CAGGACCTGACCCTGCTGAAAGCTCTCGTGCGGCAGCAGCTGCCTGAGAAGTACAAAGAGATTTTCTTCG
ACCAGAGCAAGAACGGCTACGCCGGCTACATTGACGGCGGAGCCAGCCAGGAAGAGTTCTACAAGTTCAT
CAAGCCCATCCTGGAAAAGATGGACGGCACCGAGGAACTGCTCGTGAAGCTGAACAGAGAGGACCTGCTG
CGGAAGCAGCGGACCTTCGACAACGGCAGCATCCCCCACCAGATCCACCTGGGAGAGCTGCACGCCATTC
TGCGGCGGCAGGAAGATTTTTACCCATTCCTGAAGGACAACCGGGAAAAGATCGAGAAGATCCTGACCTT
CCGCATCCCCTACTACGTGGGCCCTCTGGCCAGGGGAAACAGCAGATTCGCCTGGATGACCAGAAAGAGC
GAGGAAACCATCACCCCCTGGAACTTCGAGGAAGTGGTGGACAAGGGCGCTTCCGCCCAGAGCTTCATCG
AGCGGATGACCAACTTCGATAAGAACCTGCCCAACGAGAAGGTGCTGCCCAAGCACAGCCTGCTGTACGA
GTACTTCACCGTGTATAACGAGCTGACCAAAGTGAAATACGTGACCGAGGGAATGAGAAAGCCCGCCTTC
CTGAGCGGCGAGCAGAAAAAGGCCATCGTGGACCTGCTGTTCAAGACCAACCGGAAAGTGACCGTGAAGC
AGCTGAAAGAGGACTACTTCAAGAAAATCGAGTGCTTCGACTCCGTGGAAATCTCCGGCGTGGAAGATCG
GTTCAACGCCTCCCTGGGCACATACCACGATCTGCTGAAAATTATCAAGGACAAGGACTTCCTGGACAAT
GAGGAAAACGAGGACATTCTGGAAGATATCGTGCTGACCCTGACACTGTTTGAGGACAGAGAGATGATCG
AGGAACGGCTGAAAACCTATGCCCACCTGTTCGACGACAAAGTGATGAAGCAGCTGAAGCGGCGGAGATA
CACCGGCTGGGGCAGGCTGAGCCGGAAGCTGATCAACGGCATCCGGGACAAGCAGTCCGGCAAGACAATC
CTGGATTTCCTGAAGTCCGACGGCTTCGCCAACAGAAACTTCATGCAGCTGATCCACGACGACAGCCTGA
CCTTTAAAGAGGACATCCAGAAAGCCCAGGTGTCCGGCCAGGGCGATAGCCTGCACGAGCACATTGCCAA
TCTGGCCGGCAGCCCCGCCATTAAGAAGGGCATCCTGCAGACAGTGAAGGTGGTGGACGAGCTCGTGAAA
GTGATGGGCCGGCACAAGCCCGAGAACATCGTGATCGAAATGGCCAGAGAGAACCAGACCACCCAGAAGG
GACAGAAGAACAGCCGCGAGAGAATGAAGCGGATCGAAGAGGGCATCAAAGAGCTGGGCAGCCAGATCCT
GAAAGAACACCCCGTGGAAAACACCCAGCTGCAGAACGAGAAGCTGTACCTGTACTACCTGCAGAATGGG
CGGGATATGTACGTGGACCAGGAACTGGACATCAACCGGCTGTCCGACTACGATGTGGACGCCATCGTGC
CTCAGAGCTTTCTGAAGGACGACTCCATCGACAACAAGGTGCTGACCAGAAGCGACAAGAACCGGGGCAA
GAGCGACAACGTGCCCTCCGAAGAGGTCGTGAAGAAGATGAAGAACTACTGGCGGCAGCTGCTGAACGCC
AAGCTGATTACCCAGAGAAAGTTCGACAATCTGACCAAGGCCGAGAGAGGCGGCCTGAGCGAACTGGATA
AGGCCGGCTTCATCAAGAGACAGCTGGTGGAAACCCGGCAGATCACAAAGCACGTGGCACAGATCCTGGA
CTCCCGGATGAACACTAAGTACGACGAGAATGACAAGCTGATCCGGGAAGTGAAAGTGATCACCCTGAAG
TCCAAGCTGGTGTCCGATTTCCGGAAGGATTTCCAGTTTTACAAAGTGCGCGAGATCAACAACTACCACC
ACGCCCACGACGCCTACCTGAACGCCGTCGTGGGAACCGCCCTGATCAAAAAGTACCCTAAGCTGGAAAG
CGAGTTCGTGTACGGCGACTACAAGGTGTACGACGTGCGGAAGATGATCGCCAAGAGCGAGCAGGAAATC
GGCAAGGCTACCGCCAAGTACTTCTTCTACAGCAACATCATGAACTTTTTCAAGACCGAGATTACCCTGG
CCAACGGCGAGATCCGGAAGCGGCCTCTGATCGAGACAAACGGCGAAACCGGGGAGATCGTGTGGGATAA
GGGCCGGGATTTTGCCACCGTGCGGAAAGTGCTGAGCATGCCCCAAGTGAATATCGTGAAAAAGACCGAG
GTGCAGACAGGCGGCTTCAGCAAAGAGTCTATCCTGCCCAAGAGGAACAGCGATAAGCTGATCGCCAGAA
AGAAGGACTGGGACCCTAAGAAGTACGGCGGCTTCGACAGCCCCACCGTGGCCTATTCTGTGCTGGTGGT
GGCCAAAGTGGAAAAGGGCAAGTCCAAGAAACTGAAGAGTGTGAAAGAGCTGCTGGGGATCACCATCATG
GAAAGAAGCAGCTTCGAGAAGAATCCCATCGACTTTCTGGAAGCCAAGGGCTACAAAGAAGTGAAAAAGG
ACCTGATCATCAAGCTGCCTAAGTACTCCCTGTTCGAGCTGGAAAACGGCCGGAAGAGAATGCTGGCCTC
TGCCGGCGAACTGCAGAAGGGAAACGAACTGGCCCTGCCCTCCAAATATGTGAACTTCCTGTACCTGGCC
AGCCACTATGAGAAGCTGAAGGGCTCCCCCGAGGATAATGAGCAGAAACAGCTGTTTGTGGAACAGCACA
AGCACTACCTGGACGAGATCATCGAGCAGATCAGCGAGTTCTCCAAGAGAGTGATCCTGGCCGACGCTAA
TCTGGACAAAGTGCTGTCCGCCTACAACAAGCACCGGGATAAGCCCATCAGAGAGCAGGCCGAGAATATC
ATCCACCTGTTTACCCTGACCAATCTGGGAGCCCCTGCCGCCTTCAAGTACTTTGACACCACCATCGACC
GGAAGAGGTACACCAGCACCAAAGAGGTGCTGGACGCCACCCTGATCCACCAGAGCATCACCGGCCTGTA
CGAGACACGGATCGACCTGTCTCAGCTGGGAGGCGACAAGCGACCTGCCGCCACAAAGAAGGCTGGACAG
GCTAAGAAGAAGAAAGATTACAAAGACGATGACGATAAGGGATCCTCGCCAGGGATCCGTCGACTTGACG
CGTTGATATCAACAAGTTTGTACAAAAAAGCAGGCTACAAAGAGGCCAGCGGTTCCGGACGGGCTGACGC
ATTGGACGATTTTGATCTGGATATGCTGGGAAGTGACGCCCTCGATGATTTTGACCTTGACATGCTTGGT
TCGGATGCCCTTGATGACTTTGACCTCGACATGCTCGGCAGTGACGCCCTTGATGATTTCGACCTGGACA
TGCTGATTAACTCTAGAAGTTCCGGATCTCCGAAAAAGAAACGCAAAGTTGGTAGCCAGTACCTGCCCGA
CACCGACGACCGGCACCGGATCGAGGAAAAGCGGAAGCGGACCTACGAGACATTCAAGAGCATCATGAAG
AAGTCCCCCTTCAGCGGCCCCACCGACCCTAGACCTCCACCTAGAAGAATCGCCGTGCCCAGCAGATCCA
GCGCCAGCGTGCCAAAACCTGCCCCCCAGCCTTACCCCTTCACCAGCAGCCTGAGCACCATCAACTACGA
CGAGTTCCCTACCATGGTGTTCCCCAGCGGCCAGATCTCTCAGGCCTCTGCTCTGGCTCCAGCCCCTCCT
CAGGTGCTGCCTCAGGCTCCTGCTCCTGCACCAGCTCCAGCCATGGTGTCTGCACTGGCTCAGGCACCAG
CACCCGTGCCTGTGCTGGCTCCTGGACCTCCACAGGCTGTGGCTCCACCAGCCCCTAAACCTACACAGGC
CGGCGAGGGCACACTGTCTGAAGCTCTGCTGCAGCTGCAGTTCGACGACGAGGATCTGGGAGCCCTGCTG
GGAAACAGCACCGATCCTGCCGTGTTCACCGACCTGGCCAGCGTGGACAACAGCGAGTTCCAGCAGCTGC
TGAACCAGGGCATCCCTGTGGCCCCTCACACCACCGAGCCCATGCTGATGGAATACCCCGAGGCCATCAC
CCGGCTCGTGACAGGCGCTCAGAGGCCTCCTGATCCAGCTCCTGCCCCTCTGGGAGCACCAGGCCTGCCT
AATGGACTGCTGTCTGGCGACGAGGACTTCAGCTCTATCGCCGATATGGATTTCTCAGCCTTGCTGGGCT
CTGGCAGCGGCAGCCGGGATTCCAGGGAAGGGATGTTTTTGCCGAAGCCTGAGGCCGGCTCCGCTATTAG
TGACGTGTTTGAGGGCCGCGAGGTGTGCCAGCCAAAACGAATCCGGCCATTTCATCCTCCAGGAAGTCCA
TGGGCCAACCGCCCACTCCCCGCCAGCCTCGCACCAACACCAACCGGTCCAGTACATGAGCCAGTCGGGT
CACTGACCCCGGCACCAGTCCCTCAGCCACTGGATCCAGCGCCCGCAGTGACTCCCGAGGCCAGTCACCT
GTTGGAGGATCCCGATGAAGAGACGAGCCAGGCTGTCAAAGCCCTTCGGGAGATGGCCGATACTGTGATT
CCCCAGAAGGAAGAGGCTGCAATCTGTGGCCAAATGGACCTTTCCCATCCGCCCCCAAGGGGCCATCTGG
ATGAGCTGACAACCACACTTGAGTCCATGACCGAGGATCTGAACCTGGACTCACCCCTGACCCCGGAATT
GAACGAGATTCTGGATACCTTCCTGAACGACGAGTGCCTCTTGCATGCCATGCATATCAGCACAGGACTG
TCCATCTTCGACACATCTCTGTTTGGATCCGGCGCAACAAACTTCTCTCTGCTGAAACAAGCCGGAGATG
TCGAAGAGAATCCTGGACCGACCGAGTACAAGCCCACGGTGCGCCTCGCCACCCGCGACGACGTCCCCAG
GGCCGTACGCACCCTCGCCGCCGCGTTCGCCGACTACCCCGCCACGCGCCACACCGTCGATCCGGACCGC
CACATCGAGCGGGTCACCGAGCTGCAAGAACTCTTCCTCACGCGCGTCGGGCTCGACATCGGCAAGGTGT
GGGTCGCGGACGACGGCGCCGCGGTGGCGGTCTGGACCACGCCGGAGAGCGTCGAAGCGGGGGCGGTGTT
CGCCGAGATCGGCCCGCGCATGGCCGAGTTGAGCGGTTCCCGGCTGGCCGCGCAGCAACAGATGGAAGGC
CTCCTGGCGCCGCACCGGCCCAAGGAGCCCGCGTGGTTCCTGGCCACCGTCGGAGTCTCGCCCGACCACC
AGGGCAAGGGTCTGGGCAGCGCCGTCGTGCTCCCCGGAGTGGAGGCGGCCGAGCGCGCCGGGGTGCCCGC
CTTCCTGGAGACCTCCGCGCCCCGCAACCTCCCCTTCTACGAGCGGCTCGGCTTCACCGTCACCGCCGAC
GTCGAGGTGCCCGAAGGACCGCGCACCTGGTGCATGACCCGCAAGCCCGGTGCCTGAACGCGTTAAGTCG
ACAATCAACCTCTGGATTACAAAATTTGTGAAAGATTGACTGGTATTCTTAACTATGTTGCTCCTTTTAC
GCTATGTGGATACGCTGCTTTAATGCCTTTGTATCATGCTATTGCTTCCCGTATGGCTTTCATTTTCTCC
TCCTTGTATAAATCCTGGTTGCTGTCTCTTTATGAGGAGTTGTGGCCCGTTGTCAGGCAACGTGGCGTGG
TGTGCACTGTGTTTGCTGACGCAACCCCCACTGGTTGGGGCATTGCCACCACCTGTCAGCTCCTTTCCGG
GACTTTCGCTTTCCCCCTCCCTATTGCCACGGCGGAACTCATCGCCGCCTGCCTTGCCCGCTGCTGGACA
GGGGCTCGGCTGTTGGGCACTGACAATTCCGTGGTGTTGTCGGGGAAATCATCGTCCTTTCCTTGGCTGC
TCGCCTGTGTTGCCACCTGGATTCTGCGCGGGACGTCCTTCTGCTACGTCCCTTCGGCCCTCAATCCAGC
GGACCTTCCTTCCCGCGGCCTGCTGCCGGCTCTGCGGCCTCTTCCGCGTCTTCGCCTTCGCCCTCAGACG
AGTCGGATCTCCCTTTGGGCCGCCTCCCCGCGTCGACTTTAAGACCAATGACTTACAAGGCAGCTGTAGA
TCTTAGCCACTTTTTAAAAGAAAAGGGGGGACTGGAAGGGCTAATTCACTCCCAACGAAGACAAGATCTG
CTTTTTGCTTGTACTGGGTCTCTCTGGTTAGACCAGATCTGAGCCTGGGAGCTCTCTGGCTAACTAGGGA
ACCCACTGCTTAAGCCTCAATAAAGCTTGCCTTGAGTGCTTCAAGTAGTGTGTGCCCGTCTGTTGTGTGA
CTCTGGTAACTAGAGATCCCTCAGACCCTTTTAGTCAGTGTGGAAAATCTCTAGCAGGGCCCGTTTAAAC
CCGCTGATCAGCCTCGACTGTGCCTTCTAGTTGCCAGCCATCTGTTGTTTGCCCCTCCCCCGTGCCTTCC
TTGACCCTGGAAGGTGCCACTCCCACTGTCCTTTCCTAATAAAATGAGGAAATTGCATCGCATTGTCTGA
GTAGGTGTCATTCTATTCTGGGGGGTGGGGTGGGGCAGGACAGCAAGGGGGAGGATTGGGAAGACAATAG
CAGGCATGCTGGGGATGCGGTGGGCTCTATGGCTTCTGAGGCGGAAAGAACCAGCTGGGGCTCTAGGGGG
TATCCCC
[124 nt withheld, positions 10158-10281]
C
[91 nt withheld, positions 10283-10373]
A
[49 nt withheld, positions 10375-10423]
CCTTTGACGTTGGAGTCCACGTTCTTT
[37 nt withheld, positions 10451-10487]
ACCCTATCTCGGTCTATTCTTTTGATTTATAAGGGATTTTGCCGATTTCGGCCTATTGGTTAAAAAATGA
GCTGATTTAACAAAAATTTAACGCGAATTAATTCTGTGGAATGTGTGTCAGTTAGGGTGTGGAAAGTCCC
CAGGCTCCCCAGCAGGCAGAAGTATGCAAAGCATGCATCTCAATTAGTCAGCAACCAGGTGTGGAAAGTC
CCCAGGCTCCCCAGCAGGCAGAAGTATGCAAAGCATGCATCTCAATTAGTCAGCAACCATAGTCCCGCCC
CTAACTCCGCCCATCCCGCCCCTAACTCCGCCCAGTTCCGCCCATTCTCCGCCCCATGGCTGACTAATTT
TTTTTATTTATGCAGAGGCCGAGGCCGCCTCTGCCTCTGAGCTATTCCAGAAGTAGTGAGGAGGCTTTTT
TGGAGGCCTAGGCTTTTGCAAAAAGCTCCCGGGAGCTTGTATATCCATTTTCGGATCTGATCAGCACGTG
TTGACAATTAATCATCGGCATAGTATATCGGCATAGTATAATACGACAAGGTGAGGAACTAAACCATGGC
CAAGTTGACCAGTGCCGTTCCGGTGCTCACCGCGCGCGACGTCGCCGGAGCGGTCGAGTTCTGGACCGAC
CGGCTCGGGTTCTCCCGGGACTTCGTGGAGGACGACTTCGCCGGTGTGGTCCGGGACGACGTGACCCTGT
TCATCAGCGCGGTCCAGGACCAGGTGGTGCCGGACAACACCCTGGCCTGGGTGTGGGTGCGCGGCCTGGA
CGAGCTGTACGCCGAGTGGTCGGAGGTCGTGTCCACGAACTTCCGGGACGCCTCCGGGCCGGCCATGACC
GAGATCGGCGAGCAGCCGTGGGGGCGGGAGTTCGCCCTGCGCGACCCGGCCGGCAACTGCGTGCACTTCG
TGGCCGAGGAGCAGGACTGACACGTGCTACGAGATTTCGATTCCACCGCCGCCTTCTATGAAAGGTTGGG
CTTCGGAATCGTTTTCCGGGACGCCGGCTGGATGATCCTCCAGCGCGGGGATCTCATGCTGGAGTTCTTC
GCCCACCCCAACTTGTTTATTGCAGCTTATAATGGTTACAAATAAAGCAATAGCATCACAAATTTCACAA
ATAAAGCATTTTTTTCACTGCATTCTAGTTGTGGTTTGTCCAAACTCATCAATGTATCTTATCATGTCTG
TATACCGTCGACCTCTAGCTAGAGCTTGGCGTAATCATGGTCATAGCTGTTTCCTGTGTGAAATTGTTAT
CCGCTCACAATTCCACACAACATACGAGCCGGAAGCATAAAGTGTAAAGCCTGGGGTGCCTAATGAGTGA
GCTAACTCACATTAATTGCGTTGCGCTCACTGCCCGCTTTCCAGTCGGGAAACCTGTCGTGCCAGCTGCA
TTAATGAATCGGCCAACGCGCGGGGAGAGGCGGTTTGCGTATTGGGCGCTCTTCCGCTTCCTCGCTCACT
GACTCGCTGCGCTCGGTCGTTCGGCTGCGGCGAGCGGTATCAGCTCACTCAAAGGCGGTAATACGGTTAT
CCACAGAATCAGGGGATAACGCAGGAAAGAACATGTGAGCAAAAGGCCAGCAAAAGGCCAGGAACCGTAA
AAAGGCCGCGTTGCTGGCGTTTTTCCATAGGCTCCGCCCCCCTGACGAGCATCACAAAAATCGACGCTCA
AGTCAGAGGTGGCGAAACCCGACAGGACTATAAAGATACCAGGCGTTTCCCCCTGGAAGCTCCCTCGTGC
GCTCTCCTGTTCCGACCCTGCCGCTTACCGGATACCTGTCCGCCTTTCTCCCTTCGGGAAGCGTGGCGCT
TTCTCATAGCTCACGCTGTAGGTATCTCAGTTCGGTGTAGGTCGTTCGCTCCAAGCTGGGCTGTGTGCAC
GAACCCCCCGTTCAGCCCGACCGCTGCGCCTTATCCGGTAACTATCGTCTTGAGTCCAACCCGGTAAGAC
ACGACTTATCGCCACTGGCAGCAGCCACTGGTAACAGGATTAGCAGAGCGAGGTATGTAGGCGGTGCTAC
AGAGTTCTTGAAGTGGTGGCCTAACTACGGCTACACTAGAAGAACAGTATTTGGTATCTGCGCTCTGCTG
AAGCCAGTTACCTTCGGAAAAAGAGTTGGTAGCTCTTGATCCGGCAAACAAACCACCGCTGGTAGCGGTG
GTTTTTTTGTTTGCAAGCAGCAGATTACGCGCAGAAAAAAAGGATCTCAAGAAGATCCTTTGATCTTTTC
TACGGGGTCTGACGCTCAGTGGAACGAAAACTCACGTTAAGGGATTTTGGTCATGAGATTATCAAAAAGG
ATCTTCACCTAGATCCTTTTAAATTAAAAATGAAGTTTTAAATCAATCTAAAGTATATATGAGTAAACTT
GGTCTGACAGTTACCAATGCTTAATCAGTGAGGCACCTATCTCAGCGATCTGTCTATTTCGTTCATCCAT
AGTTGCCTGACTCCCCGTCGTGTAGATAACTACGATACGGGAGGGCTTACCATCTGGCCCCAGTGCTGCA
ATGATACCGCGAGACCCACGCTCACCGGCTCCAGATTTATCAGCAATAAACCAGCCAGCCGGAAGGGCCG
AGCGCAGAAGTGGTCCTGCAACTTTATCCGCCTCCATCCAGTCTATTAATTGTTGCCGGGAAGCTAGAGT
AAGTAGTTCGCCAGTTAATAGTTTGCGCAACGTTGTTGCCATTGCTACAGGCATCGTGGTGTCACGCTCG
TCGTTTGGTATGGCTTCATTCAGCTCCGGTTCCCAACGATCAAGGCGAGTTACATGATCCCCCATGTTGT
GCAAAAAAGCGGTTAGCTCCTTCGGTCCTCCGATCGTTGTCAGAAGTAAGTTGGCCGCAGTGTTATCACT
CATGGTTATGGCAGCACTGCATAATTCTCTTACTGTCATGCCATCCGTAAGATGCTTTTCTGTGACTGGT
GAGTACTCAACCAAGTCATTCTGAGAATAGTGTATGCGGCGACCGAGTTGCTCTTGCCCGGCGTCAATAC
GGGATAATACCGCGCCACATAGCAGAACTTTAAAAGTGCTCATCATTGGAAAACGTTCTTCGGGGCGAAA
ACTCTCAAGGATCTTACCGCTGTTGAGATCCAGTTCGATGTAACCCACTCGTGCACCCAACTGATCTTCA
GCATCTTTTACTTTCACCAGCGTTTCTGGGTGAGCAAAAACAGGAAGGCAAAATGCCGCAAAAAAGGGAA
TAAGGGCGACACGGAAATGTTGAATACTCATACTCTTCCTTTTTCAATATTATTGAAGCATTTATCAGGG
TTATTGTCTCATGAGCGGATACATATTTGAATGTATTTAGAAAAATAAACAAATAGGGGTTCCGCGCACA
TTTCCCCGAAAAGTGCCACCTGACGTCGACGGATCGGGAGATCTCCCGATCCCCTATGGTGCACTCTCAG
TACAATCTGCTCTGATGCCGCATAGTTAAGCCAGTATCTGCTCCCTGCTTGTGTGTTGGAGGTCGCTGAG
TAGTGCGCGAGCAAAATTTAAGCTACAACAAGGCAAGGCTTGACCGACAATTGCATGAAGAATCTGCTTA
GGGTTAGGCGTTTTGCGCTGCTTCGCGATGTACGGGCCAGATATACGCGTTGACATTGATTATTGACTAG
TTATTAATAGTAATCAATTACGGGGTCATTAGTTCATAGCCCATATATGGAGTTCCGCGTTACATAACTT
ACGGTAAATGGCCCGCCTGGCTGACCGCCCAACGACCCCCGCCCATTGACGTCAATAATGACGTATGTTC
CCATAGTAACGCCAATAGGGACTTTCCATTGACGTCAATGGGTGGAGTATTTACGGTAAACTGCCCACTT
GGCAGTACATCAAGTGTATCATATGCCAAGTACGCCCCCTATTGACGTCAATGACGGTAAATGGCCCGCC
TGGCATTATGCCCAGTACATGACCTTATGGGACTTTCCTACTTGGCAGTACATCTACGTATTAGTCATCG
CTATTACCATGG
